>Addgene plasmid #108295 | pX459V2.0-SpCas9-HF4 | addgene full sequence | sequence record 210977 | Addgene NGS Result
GAGGGCCTATTTCCCATGATTCCTTCATATTTGCATATACGATACAAGGCTGTTAGAGAGATAATTGGAA
TTAATTTGACTGTAAACACAAAGATATTAGTACAAAATACGTGACGTAGAAAGTAATAATTTCTTGGGTA
GTTTGCAGTTTTAAAATTATGTTTTAAAATGGACTATCATATGCTTACCGTAACTTGAAAGTATTTCGAT
TTCTTGGCTTTATATATCTTGTGGAAAGGACGAAACACCGGGTCTTCGAGAAGACCTGTTTTAGAGCTAG
AAATAGCAAGTTAAAATAAGGCTAGTCCGTTATCAACTTGAAAAAGTGGCACCGAGTCGGTGCTTTTTTG
TTTTAGAGCTAGAAATAGCAAGTTAAAATAAGGCTAGTCCGTTTTTAGCGCGTGCGCCAATTCTGCAGAC
AAATGGCTCTAGAGGTACCCGTTACATAACTTACGGTAAATGGCCCGCCTGGCTGACCGCCCAACGACCC
CCGCCCATTGACGTCAATAGTAACGCCAATAGGGACTTTCCATTGACGTCAATGGGTGGAGTATTTACGG
TAAACTGCCCACTTGGCAGTACATCAAGTGTATCATATGCCAAGTACGCCCCCTATTGACGTCAATGACG
GTAAATGGCCCGCCTGGCATTGTGCCCAGTACATGACCTTATGGGACTTTCCTACTTGGCAGTACATCTA
CGTATTAGTCATCGCTATTACCATGGTCGAGGTGAGCCCCACGTTCTGCTTCACTCTCCCCATCTCCCCC
CCCTCCCCACCCCCAATTTTGTATTTATTTATTTTTTAATTATTTTGTGCAGCGATGGGGGCGGGGGGGG
GGGGGGGGCGCGCGCCAGGCGGGGCGGGGGGGGGGGGGGGGGGGGGGGGGGCGGGGCGGAGAGGTGCGGC
GGCAGCCAATCAGAGCGGCGCGCTCCGAAAGTTTCCTTTTATGGCGAGGCGGCGGCGGCGGCGGCCCTAT
AAAAAGCGAAGCGCGCGGCGGGCGGGAGTCGCTGCGCGCTGCCTTCGCCCCGTGCCCCGCTCCGCCGCCG
CCTCGCGCCGCCCGCCCCGGCTCTGACTGACCGCGTTACTCCCACAGGTGAGCGGGCGGGACGGCCCTTC
TCCTCCGGGCTGTAATTAGCTGAGCAAGAGGTAAGGGTTTAAGGGATGGTTGGTTGGTGGGGTATTAATG
TTTAATTACCTGGAGCACCTGCCTGAAATCACTTTTTTTCAGGTTGGACCGGTGCCACCATGGACTATAA
GGACCACGACGGAGACTACAAGGATCATGATATTGATTACAAAGACGATGACGATAAGATGGCCCCAAAG
AAGAAGCGGAAGGTCGGTATCCACGGAGTCCCAGCAGCCGACAAGAAGTACAGCATCGGCCTGGACATCG
GCACCAACTCTGTGGGCTGGGCCGTGATCACCGACGAGTACAAGGTGCCCAGCAAGAAATTCAAGGTGCT
GGGCAACACCGACCGGCACAGCATCAAGAAGAACCTGATCGGAGCCCTGCTGTTCGACAGCGGCGAAACA
GCCGAGGCCACCCGGCTGAAGAGAACCGCCAGAAGAAGATACACCAGACGGAAGAACCGGATCTGCTATC
TGCAAGAGATCTTCAGCAACGAGATGGCCAAGGTGGACGACAGCTTCTTCCACAGACTGGAAGAGTCCTT
CCTGGTGGAAGAGGATAAGAAGCACGAGCGGCACCCCATCTTCGGCAACATCGTGGACGAGGTGGCCTAC
CACGAGAAGTACCCCACCATCTACCACCTGAGAAAGAAACTGGTGGACAGCACCGACAAGGCCGACCTGC
GGCTGATCTATCTGGCCCTGGCCCACATGATCAAGTTCCGGGGCCACTTCCTGATCGAGGGCGACCTGAA
CCCCGACAACAGCGACGTGGACAAGCTGTTCATCCAGCTGGTGCAGACCTACAACCAGCTGTTCGAGGAA
AACCCCATCAACGCCAGCGGCGTGGACGCCAAGGCCATCCTGTCTGCCAGACTGAGCAAGAGCAGACGGC
TGGAAAATCTGATCGCCCAGCTGCCCGGCGAGAAGAAGAATGGCCTGTTCGGAAACCTGATTGCCCTGAG
CCTGGGCCTGACCCCCAACTTCAAGAGCAACTTCGACCTGGCCGAGGATGCCAAACTGCAGCTGAGCAAG
GACACCTACGACGACGACCTGGACAACCTGCTGGCCCAGATCGGCGACCAGTACGCCGACCTGTTTCTGG
CCGCCAAGAACCTGTCCGACGCCATCCTGCTGAGCGACATCCTGAGAGTGAACACCGAGATCACCAAGGC
CCCCCTGAGCGCCTCTATGATCAAGAGATACGACGAGCACCACCAGGACCTGACCCTGCTGAAAGCTCTC
GTGCGGCAGCAGCTGCCTGAGAAGTACAAAGAGATTTTCTTCGACCAGAGCAAGAACGGCTACGCCGGCT
ACATTGACGGCGGAGCCAGCCAGGAAGAGTTCTACAAGTTCATCAAGCCCATCCTGGAAAAGATGGACGG
CACCGAGGAACTGCTCGTGAAGCTGAACAGAGAGGACCTGCTGCGGAAGCAGCGGACCTTCGACAACGGC
AGCATCCCCCACCAGATCCACCTGGGAGAGCTGCACGCCATTCTGCGGCGGCAGGAAGATTTTTACCCAT
TCCTGAAGGACAACCGGGAAAAGATCGAGAAGATCCTGACCTTCCGCATCCCCGCCTACGTGGGCCCTCT
GGCCAGGGGAAACAGCAGATTCGCCTGGATGACCAGAAAGAGCGAGGAAACCATCACCCCCTGGAACTTC
GAGGAAGTGGTGGACAAGGGCGCTTCCGCCCAGAGCTTCATCGAGCGGATGACCGCCTTCGATAAGAACC
TGCCCAACGAGAAGGTGCTGCCCAAGCACAGCCTGCTGTACGAGTACTTCACCGTGTATAACGAGCTGAC
CAAAGTGAAATACGTGACCGAGGGAATGAGAAAGCCCGCCTTCCTGAGCGGCGAGCAGAAAAAGGCCATC
GTGGACCTGCTGTTCAAGACCAACCGGAAAGTGACCGTGAAGCAGCTGAAAGAGGACTACTTCAAGAAAA
TCGAGTGCTTCGACTCCGTGGAAATCTCCGGCGTGGAAGATCGGTTCAACGCCTCCCTGGGCACATACCA
CGATCTGCTGAAAATTATCAAGGACAAGGACTTCCTGGACAATGAGGAAAACGAGGACATTCTGGAAGAT
ATCGTGCTGACCCTGACACTGTTTGAGGACAGAGAGATGATCGAGGAACGGCTGAAAACCTATGCCCACC
TGTTCGACGACAAAGTGATGAAGCAGCTGAAGCGGCGGAGATACACCGGCTGGGGCGCGCTGAGCCGGAA
GCTGATCAACGGCATCCGGGACAAGCAGTCCGGCAAGACAATCCTGGATTTCCTGAAGTCCGACGGCTTC
GCCAACAGAAACTTCATGGCGCTGATCCACGACGACAGCCTGACCTTTAAAGAGGACATCCAGAAAGCCC
AGGTGTCCGGCCAGGGCGATAGCCTGCACGAGCACATTGCCAATCTGGCCGGCAGCCCCGCCATTAAGAA
GGGCATCCTGCAGACAGTGAAGGTGGTGGACGAGCTCGTGAAAGTGATGGGCCGGCACAAGCCCGAGAAC
ATCGTGATCGAAATGGCCAGAGAGAACCAGACCACCCAGAAGGGACAGAAGAACAGCCGCGAGAGAATGA
AGCGGATCGAAGAGGGCATCAAAGAGCTGGGCAGCCAGATCCTGAAAGAACACCCCGTGGAAAACACCCA
GCTGCAGAACGAGAAGCTGTACCTGTACTACCTGCAGAATGGGCGGGATATGTACGTGGACCAGGAACTG
GACATCAACCGGCTGTCCGACTACGATGTGGACCATATCGTGCCTCAGAGCTTTCTGAAGGACGACTCCA
TCGACAACAAGGTGCTGACCAGAAGCGACAAGAACCGGGGCAAGAGCGACAACGTGCCCTCCGAAGAGGT
CGTGAAGAAGATGAAGAACTACTGGCGGCAGCTGCTGAACGCCAAGCTGATTACCCAGAGAAAGTTCGAC
AATCTGACCAAGGCCGAGAGAGGCGGCCTGAGCGAACTGGATAAGGCCGGCTTCATCAAGAGACAGCTGG
TGGAAACCCGGGCGATCACAAAGCACGTGGCACAGATCCTGGACTCCCGGATGAACACTAAGTACGACGA
GAATGACAAGCTGATCCGGGAAGTGAAAGTGATCACCCTGAAGTCCAAGCTGGTGTCCGATTTCCGGAAG
GATTTCCAGTTTTACAAAGTGCGCGAGATCAACAACTACCACCACGCCCACGACGCCTACCTGAACGCCG
TCGTGGGAACCGCCCTGATCAAAAAGTACCCTAAGCTGGAAAGCGAGTTCGTGTACGGCGACTACAAGGT
GTACGACGTGCGGAAGATGATCGCCAAGAGCGAGCAGGAAATCGGCAAGGCTACCGCCAAGTACTTCTTC
TACAGCAACATCATGAACTTTTTCAAGACCGAGATTACCCTGGCCAACGGCGAGATCCGGAAGCGGCCTC
TGATCGAGACAAACGGCGAAACCGGGGAGATCGTGTGGGATAAGGGCCGGGATTTTGCCACCGTGCGGAA
AGTGCTGAGCATGCCCCAAGTGAATATCGTGAAAAAGACCGAGGTGCAGACAGGCGGCTTCAGCAAAGAG
TCTATCCTGCCCAAGAGGAACAGCGATAAGCTGATCGCCAGAAAGAAGGACTGGGACCCTAAGAAGTACG
GCGGCTTCGACAGCCCCACCGTGGCCTATTCTGTGCTGGTGGTGGCCAAAGTGGAAAAGGGCAAGTCCAA
GAAACTGAAGAGTGTGAAAGAGCTGCTGGGGATCACCATCATGGAAAGAAGCAGCTTCGAGAAGAATCCC
ATCGACTTTCTGGAAGCCAAGGGCTACAAAGAAGTGAAAAAGGACCTGATCATCAAGCTGCCTAAGTACT
CCCTGTTCGAGCTGGAAAACGGCCGGAAGAGAATGCTGGCCTCTGCCGGCGAACTGCAGAAGGGAAACGA
ACTGGCCCTGCCCTCCAAATATGTGAACTTCCTGTACCTGGCCAGCCACTATGAGAAGCTGAAGGGCTCC
CCCGAGGATAATGAGCAGAAACAGCTGTTTGTGGAACAGCACAAGCACTACCTGGACGAGATCATCGAGC
AGATCAGCGAGTTCTCCAAGAGAGTGATCCTGGCCGACGCTAATCTGGACAAAGTGCTGTCCGCCTACAA
CAAGCACCGGGATAAGCCCATCAGAGAGCAGGCCGAGAATATCATCCACCTGTTTACCCTGACCAATCTG
GGAGCCCCTGCCGCCTTCAAGTACTTTGACACCACCATCGACCGGAAGAGGTACACCAGCACCAAAGAGG
TGCTGGACGCCACCCTGATCCACCAGAGCATCACCGGCCTGTACGAGACACGGATCGACCTGTCTCAGCT
GGGAGGCGACAAAAGGCCGGCGGCCACGAAAAAGGCCGGCCAGGCAAAAAAGAAAAAGGAATTCGGCAGT
GGAGAGGGCAGAGGAAGTCTGCTAACATGCGGTGACGTCGAGGAGAATCCTGGCCCAATGACCGAGTACA
AGCCCACGGTGCGCCTCGCCACCCGCGACGACGTCCCCAGGGCCGTACGCACCCTCGCCGCCGCGTTCGC
CGACTACCCCGCCACGCGCCACACCGTCGATCCGGACCGCCACATCGAGCGGGTCACCGAGCTGCAAGAA
CTCTTCCTCACGCGCGTCGGGCTCGACATCGGCAAGGTGTGGGTCGCGGACGACGGCGCCGCGGTGGCGG
TCTGGACCACGCCGGAGAGCGTCGAAGCGGGGGCGGTGTTCGCCGAGATCGGCCCGCGCATGGCCGAGTT
GAGCGGTTCCCGGCTGGCCGCGCAGCAACAGATGGAAGGCCTCCTGGCGCCGCACCGGCCCAAGGAGCCC
GCGTGGTTCCTGGCCACCGTCGGAGTCTCGCCCGACCACCAGGGCAAGGGTCTGGGCAGCGCCGTCGTGC
TCCCCGGAGTGGAGGCGGCCGAGCGCGCCGGGGTGCCCGCCTTCCTGGAGACCTCCGCGCCCCGCAACCT
CCCCTTCTACGAGCGGCTCGGCTTCACCGTCACCGCCGACGTCGAGGTGCCCGAAGGACCGCGCACCTGG
TGCATGACCCGCAAGCCCGGTGCCTGAGAATTCTAACTAGAGCTCGCTGATCAGCCTCGACTGTGCCTTC
TAGTTGCCAGCCATCTGTTGTTTGCCCCTCCCCCGTGCCTTCCTTGACCCTGGAAGGTGCCACTCCCACT
GTCCTTTCCTAATAAAATGAGGAAATTGCATCGCATTGTCTGAGTAGGTGTCATTCTATTCTGGGGGGTG
GGGTGGGGCAGGACAGCAAGGGGGAGGATTGGGAAGAGAATAGCAGGCATGCTGGGGAGCGGCCGCAGGA
ACCCCTAGTGATGGAGTTGGCCACTCCCTCTCTGCGCGCTCGCTCGCTCACTGAGGCCGGGCGACCAAAG
GTCGCCCGACGCCCGGGCTTTGCCCGGGCGGCCTCAGTGAGCGAGCGAGCGCGCAGCTGCCTGCAGGGGC
GCCTGATGCGGTATTTTCTCCTTACGCATCTGTGCGGTATTTCACACCGCATA
[95 nt withheld, positions 6634-6728]
T
[46 nt withheld, positions 6730-6775]
C
[141 nt withheld, positions 6777-6917]
CCTTTGACGTTGGAGTCCACGTTCTTT
[37 nt withheld, positions 6945-6981]
ACTCTATCTCGGGCTATTCTTTTGATTTATAAGGGATTTTGCCGATTTCGGTCTATTGGTTAAAAAATGA
GCTGATTTAACAAAAATTTAACGCGAATTTTAACAAAATATTAACGTTTACAATTTTATGGTGCACTCTC
AGTACAATCTGCTCTGATGCCGCATAGTTAAGCCAGCCCCGACACCCGCCAACACCCGCTGACGCGCCCT
GACGGGCTTGTCTGCTCCCGGCATCCGCTTACAGACAAGCTGTGACCGTCTCCGGGAGCTGCATGTGTCA
GAGGTTTTCACCGTCATCACCGAAACGCGCGAGACGAAAGGGCCTCGTGATACGCCTATTTTTATAGGTT
AATGTCATGATAATAATGGTTTCTTAGACGTCAGGTGGCACTTTTCGGGGAAATGTGCGCGGAACCCCTA
TTTGTTTATTTTTCTAAATACATTCAAATATGTATCCGCTCATGAGACAATAACCCTGATAAATGCTTCA
ATAATATTGAAAAAGGAAGAGTATGAGTATTCAACATTTCCGTGTCGCCCTTATTCCCTTTTTTGCGGCA
TTTTGCCTTCCTGTTTTTGCTCACCCAGAAACGCTGGTGAAAGTAAAAGATGCTGAAGATCAGTTGGGTG
CACGAGTGGGTTACATCGAACTGGATCTCAACAGCGGTAAGATCCTTGAGAGTTTTCGCCCCGAAGAACG
TTTTCCAATGATGAGCACTTTTAAAGTTCTGCTATGTGGCGCGGTATTATCCCGTATTGACGCCGGGCAA
GAGCAACTCGGTCGCCGCATACACTATTCTCAGAATGACTTGGTTGAGTACTCACCAGTCACAGAAAAGC
ATCTTACGGATGGCATGACAGTAAGAGAATTATGCAGTGCTGCCATAACCATGAGTGATAACACTGCGGC
CAACTTACTTCTGACAACGATCGGAGGACCGAAGGAGCTAACCGCTTTTTTGCACAACATGGGGGATCAT
GTAACTCGCCTTGATCGTTGGGAACCGGAGCTGAATGAAGCCATACCAAACGACGAGCGTGACACCACGA
TGCCTGTAGCAATGGCAACAACGTTGCGCAAACTATTAACTGGCGAACTACTTACTCTAGCTTCCCGGCA
ACAATTAATAGACTGGATGGAGGCGGATAAAGTTGCAGGACCACTTCTGCGCTCGGCCCTTCCGGCTGGC
TGGTTTATTGCTGATAAATCTGGAGCCGGTGAGCGTGGAAGCCGCGGTATCATTGCAGCACTGGGGCCAG
ATGGTAAGCCCTCCCGTATCGTAGTTATCTACACGACGGGGAGTCAGGCAACTATGGATGAACGAAATAG
ACAGATCGCTGAGATAGGTGCCTCACTGATTAAGCATTGGTAACTGTCAGACCAAGTTTACTCATATATA
CTTTAGATTGATTTAAAACTTCATTTTTAATTTAAAAGGATCTAGGTGAAGATCCTTTTTGATAATCTCA
TGACCAAAATCCCTTAACGTGAGTTTTCGTTCCACTGAGCGTCAGACCCCGTAGAAAAGATCAAAGGATC
TTCTTGAGATCCTTTTTTTCTGCGCGTAATCTGCTGCTTGCAAACAAAAAAACCACCGCTACCAGCGGTG
GTTTGTTTGCCGGATCAAGAGCTACCAACTCTTTTTCCGAAGGTAACTGGCTTCAGCAGAGCGCAGATAC
CAAATACTGTTCTTCTAGTGTAGCCGTAGTTAGGCCACCACTTCAAGAACTCTGTAGCACCGCCTACATA
CCTCGCTCTGCTAATCCTGTTACCAGTGGCTGCTGCCAGTGGCGATAAGTCGTGTCTTACCGGGTTGGAC
TCAAGACGATAGTTACCGGATAAGGCGCAGCGGTCGGGCTGAACGGGGGGTTCGTGCACACAGCCCAGCT
TGGAGCGAACGACCTACACCGAACTGAGATACCTACAGCGTGAGCTATGAGAAAGCGCCACGCTTCCCGA
AGGGAGAAAGGCGGACAGGTATCCGGTAAGCGGCAGGGTCGGAACAGGAGAGCGCACGAGGGAGCTTCCA
GGGGGAAACGCCTGGTATCTTTATAGTCCTGTCGGGTTTCGCCACCTCTGACTTGAGCGTCGATTTTTGT
GATGCTCGTCAGGGGGGCGGAGCCTATGGAAAAACGCCAGCAACGCGGCCTTTTTACGGTTCCTGGCCTT
TTGCTGGCCTTTTGCTCACATGT
Features (pLannotate 1.2.2; 18 found; start..end, strand, type, name):
      1..241     +  promoter       U6 promoter: RNA polymerase III promoter for human U6 snRNA
    268..343     +  misc_RNA       gRNA scaffold: guide RNA scaffold for the Streptococcus pyogenes CRISPR/Cas9 system
    350..393     +  misc_RNA       gRNA scaffold (fragment): guide RNA scaffold for the Streptococcus pyogenes CRISPR/Cas9 system
    440..725     +  enhancer       CMV enhancer: human cytomegalovirus immediate early enhancer; contains an 18-bp deletion relative to the standard CMV enhancer
    727..1004    +  promoter       chicken β-actin promoter: No description available
   1005..1232    +  intron         hybrid intron: hybrid between chicken β-actin (CBA) and minute virus of mice (MMV) introns (Gray et al., 2011)
   1370..5470    +  CDS            Cas9: Cas9 (Csn1) endonuclease from the Streptococcus pyogenes Type II CRISPR/Cas system generates RNA-guided double strand breaks in DNA
   5471..5518    +  CDS            nucleoplasmin NLS: bipartite nuclear localization signal from nucleoplasmin
   5588..6187    +  CDS            PuroR (fragment): puromycin N-acetyltransferase; pac from Streptomyces; confers resistance to puromycin
   6221..6332    +  polyA_signal   bGH poly(A) signal: bovine growth hormone polyadenylation signal
   6437..6577    +  repeat_region  AAV2 ITR: inverted terminal repeat of adeno-associated virus serotype 2 inverted
   6582..6633    -  misc_feature   bom (fragment): basis of mobility region from pBR322
   6652..7107    +  rep_origin     f1 ori (sequence partly withheld): f1 bacteriophage origin of replication; arrow indicates direction of (+) strand synthesis
   7108..7157    -  misc_feature   bom (fragment): basis of mobility region from pBR322
   7259..7294    -  CDS            rop (fragment): Rop protein, which maintains plasmids at low copy number; rop
   7389..7493    +  promoter       AmpR promoter: bla
   7494..8354    +  CDS            AmpR: β-lactamase; bla; confers resistance to ampicillin, carbenicillin, and related antibiotics
   8525..9113    +  rep_origin     ori: high-copy-number ColE1/pMB1/pBR322/pUC origin of replication
