[The description below was written by a language model from this plasmid's Addgene catalogue record and pLannotate feature annotations shown in this document.]
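Description:
pX459V2.0-SpCas9-HF4 is an all-in-one mammalian CRISPR expression plasmid of about 9.2 kb, derived from pX459 V2.0 by introducing five substitutions (Y450A, N497A, R661A, Q695A and Q926A) into Streptococcus pyogenes Cas9. It is catalogued as an empty backbone, meaning that no target-specific guide sequence is present. A human U6 RNA polymerase III promoter sits upstream of the S. pyogenes guide RNA scaffold, with a short gap between the two where a user-supplied spacer would be inserted by restriction-enzyme cloning. The specific cloning sites are not annotated in the feature table.

The nuclease cassette is driven by a hybrid promoter composed of a CMV enhancer, the chicken β-actin promoter and a hybrid intron. It encodes Cas9 followed by a bipartite nucleoplasmin nuclear localization signal. A puromycin N-acetyltransferase coding region lies downstream on the same strand and ahead of the single bGH polyadenylation signal. This layout suggests that Cas9 and the marker are co-expressed from one transcript, although the linking element between them is not annotated. Puromycin selection lets transfected mammalian cells be enriched.

A single AAV2 inverted terminal repeat follows the poly(A) signal. This is a remnant of the parental backbone and not a functional packaging arrangement. In bacteria, the plasmid is maintained at high copy through a ColE1/pUC-type origin with ampicillin resistance, and an f1 origin is also present. The associated publication concerns Cas9 variants with improved proof-reading and their effect on homology-directed repair, so the plasmid serves as a high-fidelity alternative to wild-type Cas9 for genome editing in cultured mammalian cells.
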