Addgene plasmid #108295: pX459V2.0-SpCas9-HF4
Purpose: (Empty Backbone) pX459 V2.0 (Plasmid #62988) with the Y450A, N497A, R661A, Q695A, and Q926A mutations
Depositing lab: Yuichiro Miyaoka. Depositing organization: Tokyo Metropolitan Institute of Medical Science. Publication: Clustered regularly interspaced short palindromic repeats (CRISPR)/CRISPR-associated protein 9 with improved proof-reading enhances homology-directed repair. Kato-Inui T, Takahashi G, Hsu S, Miyaoka Y. Nucleic Acids Res. 2018 May 18;46(9):4677-4688. doi: 10.1093/nar/gky264. PubMed 29672770.
Backbone
  Vector backbone: pX459
  Backbone manufacturer: Dr. Feng Zhang's Lab
  Backbone size (bp): 9175
  Vector type: Mammalian Expression, CRISPR
  Selectable markers: Puromycin
Growth in bacteria
  Bacterial resistance: Ampicillin, 100 μg/mL
  Growth temperature: 37°C
  Growth strain: DH5alpha
  Copy number: High Copy
Gene/Insert
  Cloning method: Restriction Enzyme
  Sequencing primers: 5′ ACTATCATATGCTTACCGTAAC
Terms and licenses: Academic/Nonprofit Terms; Industry Terms: Not Available to Industry
How to cite: pX459V2.0-SpCas9-HF4 was a gift from Yuichiro Miyaoka (Addgene plasmid # 108295 ; http://n2t.net/addgene:108295 ; RRID:Addgene_108295)
